LOCUS       Exported 5673 bp ds-DNA circular SYN 16-JUN-2021
DEFINITION  synthetic circular DNA
ACCESSION   .
VERSION     .
KEYWORDS    ECFP-Annexin-12
SOURCE      synthetic DNA construct
  ORGANISM  synthetic DNA construct
REFERENCE   1 (bases 1 to 5673)
  TITLE     Davidson Cyan Fluorescent Proteins
REFERENCE   2 (bases 1 to 5673)
  AUTHORS   .
  TITLE     Direct Submission
  JOURNAL   Exported Jun 16, 2021 from SnapGene Server 1.1.58
            http://www.snapgene.com
FEATURES             Location/Qualifiers
     source          1..5673
                     /organism="synthetic DNA construct"
                     /mol_type="other DNA"
     enhancer        1..304
                     /label=CMV enhancer
                     /note="human cytomegalovirus immediate early enhancer"
     promoter        305..508
                     /label=CMV promoter
                     /note="human cytomegalovirus (CMV) immediate early
                     promoter"
     primer_bind     459..479
                     /label=CMV-F
                     /note="Human CMV immediate early promoter, forward primer"
     regulatory      547..556
                     /regulatory_class="other"
                     /note="vertebrate consensus sequence for strong initiation
                     of translation (Kozak, 1987)"
     CDS             553..1269
                     /codon_start=1
                     /product="cyan variant of GFP"
                     /label=CFP
                     /note="mammalian codon-optimized"
                     /translation="MVSKGEELFTGVVPILVELDGDVNGHRFSVSGEGEGDATYGKLTL
                     KFICTTGKLPVPWPTLVTTLTWGVQCFSRYPDHMKQHDFFKSAMPEGYVQERTIFFKDD
                     GNYKTRAEVKFEGDTLVNRIELKGIDFKEDGNILGHKLEYNYISHNVYITADKQKNGIK
                     AHFKIRHNIEDGSVQLADHYQQNTPIGDGPVLLPDNHYLSTQSALSKDPNEKRDHMVLL
                     EFVTAAGITLGMDELYK"
     primer_bind     complement(598..619)
                     /label=EGFP-N
                     /note="EGFP, reverse primer"
     primer_bind     complement(859..878)
                     /label=EXFP-R
                     /note="For distinguishing EGFP variants, reverse primer"
     primer_bind     1206..1227
                     /label=EGFP-C
                     /note="EGFP, forward primer"
     polyA_signal    2401..2522
                     /label=SV40 poly(A) signal
                     /note="SV40 polyadenylation signal"
     primer_bind     complement(2438..2457)
                     /label=SV40pA-R
                     /note="SV40 polyA, reverse primer"
     primer_bind     2492..2511
                     /label=EBV-rev
                     /note="SV40 polyA terminator, reverse primer"
     rep_origin      complement(2529..2984)
                     /direction=LEFT
                     /label=f1 ori
                     /note="f1 bacteriophage origin of replication; arrow
                     indicates direction of (+) strand synthesis"
     primer_bind     complement(2666..2687)
                     /label=F1ori-F
                     /note="F1 origin, forward primer"
     primer_bind     2878..2897
                     /label=F1ori-R
                     /note="F1 origin, reverse primer"
     promoter        3011..3115
                     /gene="bla"
                     /label=AmpR promoter
     promoter        3117..3474
                     /label=SV40 promoter
                     /note="SV40 enhancer and early promoter"
     primer_bind     complement(3140..3160)
                     /label=pBABE 3'
                     /note="SV40 enhancer, reverse primer for pBABE vectors"
     rep_origin      3325..3460
                     /label=SV40 ori
                     /note="SV40 origin of replication"
     primer_bind     3387..3406
                     /label=SV40pro-F
                     /note="SV40 promoter/origin, forward primer"
     CDS             3509..4303
                     /codon_start=1
                     /gene="aph(3')-II (or nptII)"
                     /product="aminoglycoside phosphotransferase from Tn5"
                     /label=NeoR/KanR
                     /note="confers resistance to neomycin, kanamycin, and G418
                     (Geneticin(R))"
                     /translation="MIEQDGLHAGSPAAWVERLFGYDWAQQTIGCSDAAVFRLSAQGRP
                     VLFVKTDLSGALNELQDEAARLSWLATTGVPCAAVLDVVTEAGRDWLLLGEVPGQDLLS
                     SHLAPAEKVSIMADAMRRLHTLDPATCPFDHQAKHRIERARTRMEAGLVDQDDLDEEHQ
                     GLAPAELFARLKASMPDGEDLVVTHGDACLPNIMVENGRFSGFIDCGRLGVADRYQDIA
                     LATRDIAEELGGEWADRFLVLYGIAAPDSQRIAFYRLLDEFF"
     primer_bind     complement(3563..3582)
                     /label=Neo-R
                     /note="Neomycin resistance gene, reverse primer"
     primer_bind     4173..4192
                     /label=Neo-F
                     /note="Neomycin resistance gene, forward primer"
     primer_bind     complement(4491..4510)
                     /label=TK-pA-R
                     /note="Thymidine kinase polyA, reverse primer"
     polyA_signal    4535..4582
                     /label=HSV TK poly(A) signal
                     /note="herpes simplex virus thymidine kinase
                     polyadenylation signal (Cole and Stacy, 1985)"
     rep_origin      4911..5499
                     /direction=RIGHT
                     /label=ori
                     /note="high-copy-number ColE1/pMB1/pBR322/pUC origin of
                     replication"
     primer_bind     5400..5419
                     /label=pBR322ori-F
                     /note="pBR322 origin, forward primer"
ORIGIN
        1 cgttacataa cttacggtaa atggcccgcc tggctgaccg cccaacgacc cccgcccatt
       61 gacgtcaata atgacgtatg ttcccatagt aacgccaata gggactttcc attgacgtca
      121 atgggtggag tatttacggt aaactgccca cttggcagta catcaagtgt atcatatgcc
      181 aagtacgccc cctattgacg tcaatgacgg taaatggccc gcctggcatt atgcccagta
      241 catgacctta tgggactttc ctacttggca gtacatctac gtattagtca tcgctattac
      301 catggtgatg cggttttggc agtacatcaa tgggcgtgga tagcggtttg actcacgggg
      361 atttccaagt ctccacccca ttgacgtcaa tgggagtttg ttttggcacc aaaatcaacg
      421 ggactttcca aaatgtcgta acaactccgc cccattgacg caaatgggcg gtaggcgtgt
      481 acggtgggag gtctatataa gcagagctgg tttagtgaac cgtcagatcc gctagcgcta
      541 ccggtcgcca ccatggtgag caagggcgag gagctgttca ccggggtggt gcccatcctg
      601 gtcgagctgg acggcgacgt aaacggccac aggttcagcg tgtccggcga gggcgagggc
      661 gatgccacct acggcaagct gaccctgaag ttcatctgca ccaccggcaa gctgcccgtg
      721 ccctggccca ccctcgtgac caccctgacc tggggcgtgc agtgcttcag ccgctacccc
      781 gaccacatga agcagcacga cttcttcaag tccgccatgc ccgaaggcta cgtccaggag
      841 cgtaccatct tcttcaagga cgacggcaac tacaagaccc gcgccgaggt gaagttcgag
      901 ggcgacaccc tggtgaaccg catcgagctg aagggcatcg acttcaagga ggacggcaac
      961 atcctggggc acaagctgga gtacaactac atcagccaca acgtctatat caccgccgac
     1021 aagcagaaga acggcatcaa ggcccacttc aagatccgcc acaacatcga ggacggcagc
     1081 gtgcagctcg ccgaccacta ccagcagaac acccccatcg gcgacggccc cgtgctgctg
     1141 cccgacaacc actacctgag cacccagtcc gccctgagca aagaccccaa cgagaagcgc
     1201 gatcacatgg tcctgctgga gttcgtgacc gccgccggga tcactctcgg catggacgag
     1261 ctgtacaagt ccggactcag atctcgagct caagcttcga attctatggc catggcaacc
     1321 aaaggaggta ctgtcaaagc tgcttcagga ttcaatgcca tggaagatgc ccagaccctg
     1381 aggaaggcca tgaaagggct cggcaccgat gaagacgcca ttattagcgt ccttgcctac
     1441 cgcaacaccg cccagcgcca ggagatcagg acagcctaca agagcaccat cggcagggac
     1501 ttgatagacg acctgaagtc agaactgagt ggcaacttcg agcaggtgat tgtggggatg
     1561 atgacgccca cggtgctgta tgacgtgcaa gagctgcgaa gggccatgaa gggagccggc
     1621 actgatgagg gctgcctaat tgagatcctg gcctcccgga cccctgagga gatccggcgc
     1681 ataagccaaa cctaccagca gcaatatgga cggagccttg aagatgacat tcgctctgac
     1741 acatcgttca tgttccagcg agtgctggtg tctctgtcag ctggtgggag ggatgaagga
     1801 aattatctgg acgatgctct cgtgagacag gatgcccagg acctgtatga ggctggagag
     1861 aagaaatggg ggacagatga ggtgaaattt ctaactgttc tctgttcccg gaaccgaaat
     1921 cacctgttgc atgtgtttga tgaatacaaa aggatatcac agaaggatat tgaacagagt
     1981 attaaatctg aaacatctgg tagctttgaa gatgctctgc tggctatagt aaagtgcatg
     2041 aggaacaaat ctgcatattt tgctgaaaag ctctataaat cgatgaaggg cttgggcacc
     2101 gatgataaca ccctcatcag agtgatggtt tctcgagcag aaattgacat gttggatatc
     2161 cgggcacact tcaagagact ctatggaaag tctctgtact cgttcatcaa gggtgacaca
     2221 tctggagact acaggaaagt actgcttgtt ctctgtggag gagatgatta aggatccacc
     2281 ggatctagat aactgatcat aatcagccat accacatttg tagaggtttt acttgcttta
     2341 aaaaacctcc cacacctccc cctgaacctg aaacataaaa tgaatgcaat tgttgttgtt
     2401 aacttgttta ttgcagctta taatggttac aaataaagca atagcatcac aaatttcaca
     2461 aataaagcat ttttttcact gcattctagt tgtggtttgt ccaaactcat caatgtatct
     2521 taaggcgtaa attgtaagcg ttaatatttt gttaaaattc gcgttaaatt tttgttaaat
     2581 cagctcattt tttaaccaat aggccgaaat cggcaaaatc ccttataaat caaaagaata
     2641 gaccgagata gggttgagtg ttgttccagt ttggaacaag agtccactat taaagaacgt
     2701 ggactccaac gtcaaaggnn nnnnnnnnnn nnnnnnnnnn nnnnnnnnnn nnnnnnnnnn
     2761 nnnnnnntnn nnnnnnnnnn nnnnnnnnnn nnnnnnnnnn nnnnnnnnnn nnnnnnnnnn
     2821 nnnnnnnnnn nnnnnnnnnn nnnnnnnnnn nnnnnnnnng nnnnnnnnnn nnnnnnnnnn
     2881 nnnnnnnnnn nnnnnnnnnn nnnnnnnnnn nnnnnnnnnn nnnnnnnnnn nnnnnnnnnn
     2941 nnnnnnnnnn nnnnnnnnnn nnnnnnnnnn nnnnnnnnnn nnnncaggtg gcacttttcg
     3001 gggaaatgtg cgcggaaccc ctatttgttt atttttctaa atacattcaa atatgtatcc
     3061 gctcatgaga caataaccct gataaatgct tcaataatat tgaaaaagga agagtcctga
     3121 ggcggaaaga accagctgtg gaatgtgtgt cagttagggt gtggaaagtc cccaggctcc
     3181 ccagcaggca gaagtatgca aagcatgcat ctcaattagt cagcaaccag gtgtggaaag
     3241 tccccaggct ccccagcagg cagaagtatg caaagcatgc atctcaatta gtcagcaacc
     3301 atagtcccgc ccctaactcc gcccatcccg cccctaactc cgcccagttc cgcccattct
     3361 ccgccccatg gctgactaat tttttttatt tatgcagagg ccgaggccgc ctcggcctct
     3421 gagctattcc agaagtagtg aggaggcttt tttggaggcc taggcttttg caaagatcga
     3481 tcaagagaca ggatgaggat cgtttcgcat gattgaacaa gatggattgc acgcaggttc
     3541 tccggccgct tgggtggaga ggctattcgg ctatgactgg gcacaacaga caatcggctg
     3601 ctctgatgcc gccgtgttcc ggctgtcagc gcaggggcgc ccggttcttt ttgtcaagac
     3661 cgacctgtcc ggtgccctga atgaactgca agacgaggca gcgcggctat cgtggctggc
     3721 cacgacgggc gttccttgcg cagctgtgct cgacgttgtc actgaagcgg gaagggactg
     3781 gctgctattg ggcgaagtgc cggggcagga tctcctgtca tctcaccttg ctcctgccga
     3841 gaaagtatcc atcatggctg atgcaatgcg gcggctgcat acgcttgatc cggctacctg
     3901 cccattcgac caccaagcga aacatcgcat cgagcgagca cgtactcgga tggaagccgg
     3961 tcttgtcgat caggatgatc tggacgaaga gcatcagggg ctcgcgccag ccgaactgtt
     4021 cgccaggctc aaggcgagca tgcccgacgg cgaggatctc gtcgtgaccc atggcgatgc
     4081 ctgcttgccg aatatcatgg tggaaaatgg ccgcttttct ggattcatcg actgtggccg
     4141 gctgggtgtg gcggaccgct atcaggacat agcgttggct acccgtgata ttgctgaaga
     4201 gcttggcggc gaatgggctg accgcttcct cgtgctttac ggtatcgccg ctcccgattc
     4261 gcagcgcatc gccttctatc gccttcttga cgagttcttc tgagcgggac tctggggttc
     4321 gaaatgaccg accaagcgac gcccaacctg ccatcacgag atttcgattc caccgccgcc
     4381 ttctatgaaa ggttgggctt cggaatcgtt ttccgggacg ccggctggat gatcctccag
     4441 cgcggggatc tcatgctgga gttcttcgcc caccctaggg ggaggctaac tgaaacacgg
     4501 aaggagacaa taccggaagg aacccgcgct atgacggcaa taaaaagaca gaataaaacg
     4561 cacggtgttg ggtcgtttgt tcataaacgc ggggttcggt cccagggctg gcactctgtc
     4621 gataccccac cgagacccca ttggggccaa tacgcccgcg tttcttcctt ttccccaccc
     4681 caccccccaa gttcgggtga aggcccaggg ctcgcagcca acgtcggggc ggcaggccct
     4741 gccatagcct caggttactc atatatactt tagattgatt taaaacttca tttttaattt
     4801 aaaaggatct aggtgaagat cctttttgat aatctcatga ccaaaatccc ttaacgtgag
     4861 ttttcgttcc actgagcgtc agaccccgta gaaaagatca aaggatcttc ttgagatcct
     4921 ttttttctgc gcgtaatctg ctgcttgcaa acaaaaaaac caccgctacc agcggtggtt
     4981 tgtttgccgg atcaagagct accaactctt tttccgaagg taactggctt cagcagagcg
     5041 cagataccaa atactgttct tctagtgtag ccgtagttag gccaccactt caagaactct
     5101 gtagcaccgc ctacatacct cgctctgcta atcctgttac cagtggctgc tgccagtggc
     5161 gataagtcgt gtcttaccgg gttggactca agacgatagt taccggataa ggcgcagcgg
     5221 tcgggctgaa cggggggttc gtgcacacag cccagcttgg agcgaacgac ctacaccgaa
     5281 ctgagatacc tacagcgtga gctatgagaa agcgccacgc ttcccgaagg gagaaaggcg
     5341 gacaggtatc cggtaagcgg cagggtcgga acaggagagc gcacgaggga gcttccaggg
     5401 ggaaacgcct ggtatcttta tagtcctgtc gggtttcgcc acctctgact tgagcgtcga
     5461 tttttgtgat gctcgtcagg ggggcggagc ctatggaaaa acgccagcaa cgcggccttt
     5521 ttacggttcc tggccttttg ctggcctttt gctcacatgt tctttcctgc gttatcccct
     5581 gattctgtgg ataaccgtat taccgccatg cattagttat taatagtaat caattacggg
     5641 gtcattagtt catagcccat atatggagtt ccg
//
